Addgene plasmid #143989: TFORF1976
Purpose: Lentiviral vector for overexpressing transcription factor ORFs with unique 24-bp barcodes. Barcodes facilitate identification of transcription factors in pooled screens.
Depositing lab: Feng Zhang. Depositing organization: Broad Institute. Publication: A transcription factor atlas of directed differentiation. Joung J, Ma S, Tay T, Geiger-Schuller KR, Kirchgatterer PC, Verdine VK, Guo B, Arias-Garcia MA, Allen WE, Singh A, Kuksenko O, Abudayyeh OO, Gootenberg JS, Fu Z, Macrae RK, Buenrostro JD, Regev A, Zhang F. Cell. 2023 Jan 5;186(1):209-229.e26. doi: 10.1016/j.cell.2022.11.026. PubMed 36608654.
Backbone
  Vector backbone: pLX_TRC317
  Backbone manufacturer: Broad Institute Genetic Perturbation Platform
  Backbone size w/o insert (bp): 8264
  Vector type: Mammalian Expression, Lentiviral
  Selectable markers: Puromycin
Growth in bacteria
  Bacterial resistance: Ampicillin, 100 μg/mL
  Growth temperature: 37°C
  Growth strain: NEB Stable
  Copy number: High Copy
Gene/Insert
  Gene/Insert name: TBX1
  Species: H. sapiens (human)
  Insert size (bp): 1589
  Entrez Gene: TBX1 (a.k.a. CAFS, CATCH22, CTHM, DGCR, DGS, DORV, TBX1C, TGA, VCF, VCFS)
  Promoter: EF1a
  Cloning method: Unknown
  Sequencing primers: 5′ GGGTGGAGACTGAAGTTAGGCCAG; 3′ CACATAGCGTAAAAGGAGCAACATAG
Terms and licenses: Academic/Nonprofit Terms; Industry Terms: Not Available to Industry
Depositor comments: NM_080647,XM_017028926,XM_006724312,ENST00000332710 . The transcription factor ORF portion of this plasmid was synthesized by Genewiz. Please test multiple small colonies in case of plasmid recombination. To make this collection available in a timely manner, a portion of this collection was not fully sequenced by Addgene. If an Addgene verified full plasmid sequence is not available, please contact us prior to placing an order to request the full sequence.
How to cite: TFORF1976 was a gift from Feng Zhang (Addgene plasmid # 143989 ; http://n2t.net/addgene:143989 ; RRID:Addgene_143989)
