[The description below was written by a language model from this plasmid's Addgene catalogue record and pLannotate feature annotations shown in this document.]
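Description:
TFORF1976 is a third-generation-style, self-inactivating lentiviral expression plasmid built on the pLX_TRC317 backbone and carrying the human TBX1 open reading frame, a T-box transcription factor involved in developmental processes. It belongs to a barcoded transcription factor ORF collection in which each construct carries a unique 24-bp barcode, so that individual factors can be identified by sequencing in pooled overexpression screens. The barcode itself is not annotated in the feature table. In bacteria the plasmid is maintained through a high-copy ColE1/pUC-type origin and selected with ampicillin via β-lactamase. An f1 origin and leftover lac/T7/T3 cloning-vector elements are also present. The depositor notes that the plasmid can recombine, as is common for LTR-containing vectors.

The viral genome is transcribed from an RSV promoter fused to a truncated HIV-1 5' LTR. It includes the Ψ packaging signal with a partial gag sequence, the Rev response element for nuclear export of the full-length RNA, a cPPT/CTS, and a ΔU3 3' LTR that inactivates LTR promoter activity after integration. Within the provirus, an SV40 early promoter drives puromycin N-acetyltransferase for selection of transduced mammalian cells. A separate EF-1α promoter gives strong constitutive expression of TBX1, followed by a WPRE to boost transcript stability and expression. The annotation software matched the ORF to mouse Tbx1 by homology, but the catalogue record specifies a synthesized human sequence. Short hits labelled as U6 promoter, small t antigen and Rev fragments appear to be minor junction sequences rather than functional units. The construct is suited to stable TBX1 overexpression, alone or pooled, in directed-differentiation and cell-fate studies.
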