Features (pLannotate 1.2.2; 31 found; start..end, strand, type, name):
      5..231     +  promoter       RSV promoter: Rous sarcoma virus enhancer/promoter
    232..412     +  LTR            5' LTR (truncated): truncated 5' long terminal repeat (LTR) from HIV-1
    459..584     +  misc_feature   HIV-1 Ψ: packaging signal of human immunodeficiency virus type 1
    568..931     +  CDS            HIV-1 gag (fragment): gag protein from human immunodeficiency virus 1; gag
   1077..1310    +  misc_feature   RRE: The Rev response element (RRE) of HIV-1 allows for Rev-dependent mRNA export from the nucleus to the cytoplasm.
   1687..1713    +  CDS            Rev (fragment): human immunodeficiency virus 1 (HIV-1) Rev protein; rev; enhances nuclear export of unspliced and incompletely spliced viral mRNAs
   1720..1743    +  promoter       SV40 promoter (fragment): SV40 early promoter
   1744..1815    +  promoter       SV40 promoter (fragment): SV40 enhancer and early promoter
   1839..1974    +  rep_origin     SV40 ori: SV40 origin of replication
   2020..2616    +  CDS            PuroR (fragment): puromycin N-acetyltransferase; pac from Streptomyces; confers resistance to puromycin
   2665..2782    +  misc_feature   cPPT/CTS: central polypurine tract and central termination sequence of HIV-1
   2847..2913    +  CDS            small t antigen (fragment): SV40 (simian virus 40) small t antigen
   2920..4098    +  promoter       EF-1α promoter: strong constitutive promoter for human elongation factor EF-1α
   4115..5599    +  CDS            Tbx1: TBX1_MOUSE - Experimental evidence at protein level: Swiss-Prot protein existence level 1. Probable transcriptional regulator involved in developmental processes. Is required for normal development of the pharyngeal arch arteries. From Mus musculus (Mouse).
   5615..5668    +  promoter       U6 promoter (fragment): RNA polymerase III promoter for human U6 snRNA
   5710..6298    +  misc_feature   WPRE: woodchuck hepatitis virus posttranscriptional regulatory element
   6349..6368    +  misc_feature   cPPT/CTS (fragment): central polypurine tract and central termination sequence of HIV-1
   6370..6603    +  LTR            3' LTR (ΔU3): self-inactivating 3' long terminal repeat (LTR) from HIV-1
   6681..6802    +  polyA_signal   SV40 poly(A) signal: SV40 polyadenylation signal
   6842..6977    +  rep_origin     SV40 ori: SV40 origin of replication
   6998..7016    -  promoter       T7 promoter: promoter for bacteriophage T7 RNA polymerase
   7024..7179    +  CDS            lacZα (fragment): LacZα fragment of β-galactosidase; lacZ fragment
   7184..7612    +  rep_origin     f1 ori (sequence partly withheld): f1 bacteriophage origin of replication; arrow indicates direction of (+) strand synthesis
   7665..7769    +  promoter       AmpR promoter: bla
   7770..8630    +  CDS            AmpR: β-lactamase; bla; confers resistance to ampicillin, carbenicillin, and related antibiotics
   8801..9389    +  rep_origin     ori: high-copy-number ColE1/pMB1/pBR322/pUC origin of replication
   9572..9664    +  CDS            lacI (fragment): lac repressor; lacI; The lac repressor binds to the lac operator to inhibit transcription in E. coli. This inhibition can be relieved by adding lactose or isopropyl-β-D-thiogalactopyranoside (IPTG).
   9677..9698    +  protein_bind   CAP binding site: CAP binding activates transcription in the presence of cAMP. E. coli catabolite activator protein
   9713..9743    +  promoter       lac promoter: promoter for the E. coli lac operon
   9751..9767    +  protein_bind   lac operator: The lac repressor binds to the lac operator to inhibit transcription in E. coli. This inhibition can be relieved by adding lactose or isopropyl-β-D-thiogalactopyranoside (IPTG). lac repressor encoded by lacI
   9812..9830    +  promoter       T3 promoter: promoter for bacteriophage T3 RNA polymerase
>Addgene plasmid #143989 | TFORF1976 | addgene full sequence | sequence record 385814 | Addgene NGS Result
TTAATGTAGTCTTATGCAATACTCTTGTAGTCTTGCAACATGGTAACGATGAGTTAGCAACATGCCTTAC
AAGGAGAGAAAAAGCACCGTGCATGCCGATTGGTGGAAGTAAGGTGGTACGATCGTGCCTTATTAGGAAG
GCAACAGACGGGTCTGACATGGATTGGACGAACCACTGAATTGCCGCATTGCAGAGATATTGTATTTAAG
TGCCTAGCTCGATACATAAACGGGTCTCTCTGGTTAGACCAGATCTGAGCCTGGGAGCTCTCTGGCTAAC
TAGGGAACCCACTGCTTAAGCCTCAATAAAGCTTGCCTTGAGTGCTTCAAGTAGTGTGTGCCCGTCTGTT
GTGTGACTCTGGTAACTAGAGATCCCTCAGACCCTTTTAGTCAGTGTGGAAAATCTCTAGCAGTGGCGCC
CGAACAGGGACTTGAAAGCGAAAGGGAAACCAGAGGAGCTCTCTCGACGCAGGACTCGGCTTGCTGAAGC
GCGCACGGCAAGAGGCGAGGGGCGGCGACTGGTGAGTACGCCAAAAATTTTGACTAGCGGAGGCTAGAAG
GAGAGAGATGGGTGCGAGAGCGTCAGTATTAAGCGGGGGAGAATTAGATCGCGATGGGAAAAAATTCGGT
TAAGGCCAGGGGGAAAGAAAAAATATAAATTAAAACATATAGTATGGGCAAGCAGGGAGCTAGAACGATT
CGCAGTTAATCCTGGCCTGTTAGAAACATCAGAAGGCTGTAGACAAATACTGGGACAGCTACAACCATCC
CTTCAGACAGGATCAGAAGAACTTAGATCATTATATAATACAGTAGCAACCCTCTATTGTGTGCATCAAA
GGATAGAGATAAAAGACACCAAGGAAGCTTTAGACAAGATAGAGGAAGAGCAAAACAAAAGTAAGACCAC
CGCACAGCAAGCGGCCGCTGATCTTCAGACCTGGAGGAGGAGATATGAGGGACAATTGGAGAAGTGAATT
ATATAAATATAAAGTAGTAAAAATTGAACCATTAGGAGTAGCACCCACCAAGGCAAAGAGAAGAGTGGTG
CAGAGAGAAAAAAGAGCAGTGGGAATAGGAGCTTTGTTCCTTGGGTTCTTGGGAGCAGCAGGAAGCACTA
TGGGCGCAGCGTCAATGACGCTGACGGTACAGGCCAGACAATTATTGTCTGGTATAGTGCAGCAGCAGAA
CAATTTGCTGAGGGCTATTGAGGCGCAACAGCATCTGTTGCAACTCACAGTCTGGGGCATCAAGCAGCTC
CAGGCAAGAATCCTGGCTGTGGAAAGATACCTAAAGGATCAACAGCTCCTGGGGATTTGGGGTTGCTCTG
GAAAACTCATTTGCACCACTGCTGTGCCTTGGAATGCTAGTTGGAGTAATAAATCTCTGGAACAGATTTG
GAATCACACGACCTGGATGGAGTGGGACAGAGAAATTAACAATTACACAAGCTTAATACACTCCTTAATT
GAAGAATCGCAAAACCAGCAAGAAAAGAATGAACAAGAATTATTGGAATTAGATAAATGGGCAAGTTTGT
GGAATTGGTTTAACATAACAAATTGGCTGTGGTATATAAAATTATTCATAATGATAGTAGGAGGCTTGGT
AGGTTTAAGAATAGTTTTTGCTGTACTTTCTATAGTGAATAGAGTTAGGCAGGGATATTCACCATTATCG
TTTCAGACCCACCTCCCAACCCCGAGGGGACCCATGCATTGCATCTCAATTAGTCAGCAACCAGGTGTGG
AAAGTCCCCAGGCTCCCCAGCAGGCAGAAGTATGCAAAGCATGCGTCTCAATTAGTCAGCAACCATAGTC
CCGCCCCTAACTCCGCCCATCCCGCCCCTAACTCCGCCCAGTTCCGCCCATTCTCCGCCCCATGGCTGAC
TAATTTTTTTTATTTATGCAGAGGCCGAGGCCGCCTCGGCCTCTGAGCTATTCCAGAAGTAGTGAGGAGG
CTTTTTTGGAGGCCTAGGCTTTTGCAAAAAGCTTTCTAGAGGTACCACCGGAGCTTACCATGACCGAGTA
CAAGCCCACGGTGCGCCTCGCCACCCGCGACGACGTCCCCAGGGCCGTACGCACCCTCGCCGCCGCGTTC
GCCGACTACCCCGCCACGCGCCACACCGTCGATCCGGACCGCCACATCGAGCGGGTCACCGAGCTGCAAG
AACTCTTCCTCACGCGCGTCGGGCTCGACATCGGCAAGGTGTGGGTCGCGGACGACGGCGCCGCCGTGGC
GGTCTGGACCACGCCGGAGAGCGTCGAAGCGGGGGCGGTGTTCGCCGAGATCGGCCCGCGCATGGCCGAG
TTGAGCGGTTCCCGGCTGGCCGCGCAGCAACAGATGGAAGGCCTCCTGGCGCCGCACCGGCCCAAGGAGC
CCGCGTGGTTCCTGGCCACCGTCGGCGTCTCGCCCGACCACCAGGGCAAGGGTCTGGGCAGCGCCGTCGT
GCTCCCCGGAGTGGAGGCGGCCGAGCGCGCCGGGGTGCCCGCCTTCCTGGAGACCTCCGCGCCCCGCAAC
CTCCCCTTCTACGAGCGGCTCGGCTTCACCGTCACCGCCGACGTCGAGGTGCCCGAAGGACCGCGCACCT
GGTGCATGACCCGCAAGCCCGGTGCCAGTTAACGAATTCTAGATCTTGAGACAAATGGCAGTATTCATCC
ACAATTTTAAAAGAAAAGGGGGGATTGGGGGGTACAGTGCAGGGGAAAGAATAGTAGACATAATAGCAAC
AGACATACAAACTAAAGAATTACAAAAACAAATTACAAAAATTCAAAATTTTCGGGTTTATTACAGGGAC
AGCAGAGATCCACTTTGGCGCCGGCTCGAGGCCTGCAGGTGCAAAGATGGATAAAGTTTTAAACAGAGAG
GAATCTTTGCAGCTAATGGACCTTCTAGGTCTTGAAAGGAGTGGGAATTGGCTCCGGTGCCCGTCAGTGG
GCAGAGCGCACATCGCCCACAGTCCCCGAGAAGTTGGGGGGAGGGGTCGGCAATTGAACCGGTGCCTAGA
GAAGGTGGCGCGGGGTAAACTGGGAAAGTGATGTCGTGTACTGGCTCCGCCTTTTTCCCGAGGGTGGGGG
AGAACCGTATATAAGTGCAGTAGTCGCCGTGAACGTTCTTTTTCGCAACGGGTTTGCCGCCAGAACACAG
GTAAGTGCCGTGTGTGGTTCCCGCGGGCCTGGCCTCTTTACGGGTTATGGCCCTTGCGTGCCTTGAATTA
CTTCCACCTGGCTGCAGTACGTGATTCTTGATCCCGAGCTTCGGGTTGGAAGTGGGTGGGAGAGTTCGAG
GCCTTGCGCTTAAGGAGCCCCTTCGCCTCGTGCTTGAGTTGAGGCCTGGCCTGGGCGCTGGGGCCGCCGC
GTGCGAATCTGGTGGCACCTTCGCGCCTGTCTCGCTGCTTTCGATAAGTCTCTAGCCATTTAAAATTTTT
GATGACCTGCTGCGACGCTTTTTTTCTGGCAAGATAGTCTTGTAAATGCGGGCCAAGATCTGCACACTGG
TATTTCGGTTTTTGGGGCCGCGGGCGGCGACGGGGCCCGTGCGTCCCAGCGCACATGTTCGGCGAGGCGG
GGCCTGCGAGCGCGGCCACCGAGAATCGGACGGGGGTAGTCTCAAGCTGGCCGGCCTGCTCTGGTGCCTG
GCCTCGCGCCGCCGTGTATCGCCCCGCCCTGGGCGGCAAGGCTGGCCCGGTCGGCACCAGTTGCGTGAGC
GGAAAGATGGCCGCTTCCCGGCCCTGCTGCAGGGAGCTCAAAATGGAGGACGCGGCGCTCGGGAGAGCGG
GCGGGTGAGTCACCCACACAAAGGAAAAGGGCCTTTCCGTCCTCAGCCGTCGCTTCATGTGACTCCACGG
AGTACCGGGCGCCGTCCAGGCACCTCGATTAGTTCTCGAGCTTTTGGAGTACGTCGTCTTTAGGTTGGGG
GGAGGGGTTTTATGCGATGGAGTTTCCCCACACTGAGTGGGTGGAGACTGAAGTTAGGCCAGCTTGGCAC
TTGATGTAATTCTCCTTGGAATTTGCCCTTTTTGAGTTTGGATCTTGGTTCATTCTCAAGCCTCAGACAG
TGGTTCAAAGTTTTTTTCTTCCATTTCAGGTGTCGTGAGGCTAGCACCGCCACCATGCACTTCAGCACCG
TCACCAGGGACATGGAAGCCTTCACGGCCAGCAGCCTGAGCAGCCTGGGGGCCGCGGGGGGCTTCCCGGG
CGCCGCGTCGCCCGGCGCCGACCCGTACGGCCCGCGCGAGCCCCCGCCGCCGCCGCCGCGCTACGACCCG
TGCGCCGCCGCCGCCCCCGGCGCCCCGGGCCCGCCGCCGCCGCCGCACGCCTACCCGTTTGCGCCGGCCG
CCGGGGCCGCCACCAGCGCCGCCGCCGAGCCCGAGGGCCCCGGGGCCAGCTGCGCGGCCGCAGCCAAGGC
GCCGGTGAAGAAGAACGCGAAGGTGGCCGGTGTGAGCGTGCAGCTAGAGATGAAGGCGCTGTGGGACGAG
TTCAACCAGCTGGGCACCGAGATGATCGTCACCAAGGCCGGCAGGCGGATGTTTCCCACCTTCCAAGTGA
AGCTCTTCGGCATGGATCCCATGGCCGACTATATGCTGCTCATGGACTTCGTGCCGGTGGACGATAAGCG
CTACCGGTACGCCTTCCACAGCTCCTCCTGGCTGGTGGCGGGGAAGGCCGACCCTGCCACGCCAGGCCGC
GTGCACTACCACCCGGACTCGCCTGCCAAGGGCGCGCAGTGGATGAAGCAAATCGTGTCCTTCGACAAGC
TCAAGCTGACCAACAACCTACTGGACGACAACGGCCACATTATTCTGAATTCCATGCACAGATACCAGCC
CCGCTTCCACGTGGTCTATGTGGACCCACGCAAAGATAGCGAGAAATATGCCGAGGAGAACTTCAAAACC
TTTGTGTTCGAGGAGACACGATTCACCGCGGTCACTGCCTACCAGAACCATCGGATCACGCAGCTCAAGA
TTGCCAGCAATCCCTTCGCGAAAGGCTTCCGGGACTGTGACCCTGAGGACTGGCCCCGGAACCACCGGCC
CGGCGCACTGCCGCTCATGAGCGCCTTCGCGCGCTCGCGGAACCCCGTGGCTTCCCCGACGCAGCCCAGC
GGCACGGAGAAAGACGCGGCTGAGGCCCGGCGAGAATTCCAGCGCGACGCGGGCGGGCCAGCAGTGCTCG
GGGACCCGGCGCATCCTCCGCAGCTGCTGGCCCGGGTGCTAAGCCCCTCGCTGCCCGGGGCCGGCGGCGC
CGGCGGCTTAGTCCCGCTGCCCGGCGCGCCCGGAGGCCGGCCCAGTCCCCCGAACCCCGAGCTGCGCCTG
GAGGCGCCCGGCGCATCGGAGCCGCTGCACCACCACCCCTACAAATATCCGGCCGCCGCCTACGACCACT
ATCTCGGGGCCAAGAGCCGGCCGGCGCCCTACCCGCTGCCCGGCCTGCGTGGCCACGGCTACCACCCGCA
CGCGCATCCGCACCACCACCACCACCCCGTGAGTCCAGCCGCCGCGGCCGCCGCCGCCGCTGCCGCAGCT
GCCGCGGCCGCCAACATGTACTCGTCGGCCGGAGCCGCGCCGCCCGGCTCCTACGACTATTGCCCCAGAT
AGTAATGAACTAGTCCGTAACTTGAAAGTATTTCGATTTCTTGGCTTTATATATCTTGTGGAAAGGACGA
TGGAAGATTAGTGACTTTACCCGTACGCGTTAAGTCGACAATCAACCTCTGGATTACAAAATTTGTGAAA
GATTGACTGGTATTCTTAACTATGTTGCTCCTTTTACGCTATGTGGATACGCTGCTTTAATGCCTTTGTA
TCATGCTATTGCTTCCCGTATGGCTTTCATTTTCTCCTCCTTGTATAAATCCTGGTTGCTGTCTCTTTAT
GAGGAGTTGTGGCCCGTTGTCAGGCAACGTGGCGTGGTGTGCACTGTGTTTGCTGACGCAACCCCCACTG
GTTGGGGCATTGCCACCACCTGTCAGCTCCTTTCCGGGACTTTCGCTTTCCCCCTCCCTATTGCCACGGC
GGAACTCATCGCCGCCTGCCTTGCCCGCTGCTGGACAGGGGCTCGGCTGTTGGGCACTGACAATTCCGTG
GTGTTGTCGGGGAAATCATCGTCCTTTCCTTGGCTGCTCGCCTGTGTTGCCACCTGGATTCTGCGCGGGA
CGTCCTTCTGCTACGTCCCTTCGGCCCTCAATCCAGCGGACCTTCCTTCCCGCGGCCTGCTGCCGGCTCT
GCGGCCTCTTCCGCGTCTTCGCCTTCGCCCTCAGACGAGTCGGATCTCCCTTTGGGCCGCCTCCCCGCGT
CGACTTTAAGACCAATGACTTACAAGGCAGCTGTAGATCTTAGCCACTTTTTAAAAGAAAAGGGGGGACT
GGAAGGGCTAATTCACTCCCAACGAAGACAAGATCTGCTTTTTGCTTGTACTGGGTCTCTCTGGTTAGAC
CAGATCTGAGCCTGGGAGCTCTCTGGCTAACTAGGGAACCCACTGCTTAAGCCTCAATAAAGCTTGCCTT
GAGTGCTTCAAGTAGTGTGTGCCCGTCTGTTGTGTGACTCTGGTAACTAGAGATCCCTCAGACCCTTTTA
GTCAGTGTGGAAAATCTCTAGCAGTACGTATAGTAGTTCATGTCATCTTATTATTCAGTATTTATAACTT
GCAAAGAAATGAATATCAGAGAGTGAGAGGAACTTGTTTATTGCAGCTTATAATGGTTACAAATAAAGCA
ATAGCATCACAAATTTCACAAATAAAGCATTTTTTTCACTGCATTCTAGTTGTGGTTTGTCCAAACTCAT
CAATGTATCTTATCATGTCTGGCTCTAGCTATCCCGCCCCTAACTCCGCCCATCCCGCCCCTAACTCCGC
CCAGTTCCGCCCATTCTCCGCCCCATGGCTGACTAATTTTTTTTATTTATGCAGAGGCCGAGGCCGCCTC
GGCCTCTGAGCTATTCCAGAAGTAGTGAGGAGGCTTTTTTGGAGGCCTAGGGACGTACCCAATTCGCCCT
ATAGTGAGTCGTATTACGCGCGCTCACTGGCCGTCGTTTTACAACGTCGTGACTGGGAAAACCCTGGCGT
TACCCAACTTAATCGCCTTGCAGCACATCCCCCTTTCGCCAGCTGGCGTAATAGCGAAGAGGCCCGCACC
GATCGCCCTTCCCAACAGTTGCGCAGCCTGAATGGCGAATGGG
[124 nt withheld, positions 7184-7307]
C
[91 nt withheld, positions 7309-7399]
A
[49 nt withheld, positions 7401-7449]
CCTTTGACGTTGGAGTCCACGTTCTTT
[37 nt withheld, positions 7477-7513]
ACCCTATCTCGGTCTATTCTTTTGATTTATAAGGGATTTTGCCGATTTCGGCCTATTGGTTAAAAAATGA
GCTGATTTAACAAAAATTTAACGCGAATTTTAACAAAATATTAACGCTTACAATTTAGGTGGCACTTTTC
GGGGAAATGTGCGCGGAACCCCTATTTGTTTATTTTTCTAAATACATTCAAATATGTATCCGCTCATGAG
ACAATAACCCTGATAAATGCTTCAATAATATTGAAAAAGGAAGAGTATGAGTATTCAACATTTCCGTGTC
GCCCTTATTCCCTTTTTTGCGGCATTTTGCCTTCCTGTTTTTGCTCACCCAGAAACGCTGGTGAAAGTAA
AAGATGCTGAAGATCAGTTGGGTGCACGAGTGGGTTACATCGAACTGGATCTCAACAGCGGTAAGATCCT
TGAGAGTTTTCGCCCCGAAGAACGTTTTCCAATGATGAGCACTTTTAAAGTTCTGCTATGTGGCGCGGTA
TTATCCCGTATTGACGCCGGGCAAGAGCAACTCGGTCGCCGCATACACTATTCTCAGAATGACTTGGTTG
AGTACTCACCAGTCACAGAAAAGCATCTTACGGATGGCATGACAGTAAGAGAATTATGCAGTGCTGCCAT
AACCATGAGTGATAACACTGCGGCCAACTTACTTCTGACAACGATCGGAGGACCGAAGGAGCTAACCGCT
TTTTTGCACAACATGGGGGATCATGTAACTCGCCTTGATCGTTGGGAACCGGAGCTGAATGAAGCCATAC
CAAACGACGAGCGTGACACCACGATGCCTGTAGCAATGGCAACAACGTTGCGCAAACTATTAACTGGCGA
ACTACTTACTCTAGCTTCCCGGCAACAATTAATAGACTGGATGGAGGCGGATAAAGTTGCAGGACCACTT
CTGCGCTCGGCCCTTCCGGCTGGCTGGTTTATTGCTGATAAATCTGGAGCCGGTGAGCGTGGGTCTCGCG
GTATCATTGCAGCACTGGGGCCAGATGGTAAGCCCTCCCGTATCGTAGTTATCTACACGACGGGGAGTCA
GGCAACTATGGATGAACGAAATAGACAGATCGCTGAGATAGGTGCCTCACTGATTAAGCATTGGTAACTG
TCAGACCAAGTTTACTCATATATACTTTAGATTGATTTAAAACTTCATTTTTAATTTAAAAGGATCTAGG
TGAAGATCCTTTTTGATAATCTCATGACCAAAATCCCTTAACGTGAGTTTTCGTTCCACTGAGCGTCAGA
CCCCGTAGAAAAGATCAAAGGATCTTCTTGAGATCCTTTTTTTCTGCGCGTAATCTGCTGCTTGCAAACA
AAAAAACCACCGCTACCAGCGGTGGTTTGTTTGCCGGATCAAGAGCTACCAACTCTTTTTCCGAAGGTAA
CTGGCTTCAGCAGAGCGCAGATACCAAATACTGTTCTTCTAGTGTAGCCGTAGTTAGGCCACCACTTCAA
GAACTCTGTAGCACCGCCTACATACCTCGCTCTGCTAATCCTGTTACCAGTGGCTGCTGCCAGTGGCGAT
AAGTCGTGTCTTACCGGGTTGGACTCAAGACGATAGTTACCGGATAAGGCGCAGCGGTCGGGCTGAACGG
GGGGTTCGTGCACACAGCCCAGCTTGGAGCGAACGACCTACACCGAACTGAGATACCTACAGCGTGAGCT
ATGAGAAAGCGCCACGCTTCCCGAAGGGAGAAAGGCGGACAGGTATCCGGTAAGCGGCAGGGTCGGAACA
GGAGAGCGCACGAGGGAGCTTCCAGGGGGAAACGCCTGGTATCTTTATAGTCCTGTCGGGTTTCGCCACC
TCTGACTTGAGCGTCGATTTTTGTGATGCTCGTCAGGGGGGCGGAGCCTATGGAAAAACGCCAGCAACGC
GGCCTTTTTACGGTTCCTGGCCTTTTGCTGGCCTTTTGCTCACATGTTCTTTCCTGCGTTATCCCCTGAT
TCTGTGGATAACCGTATTACCGCCTTTGAGTGAGCTGATACCGCTCGCCGCAGCCGAACGACCGAGCGCA
GCGAGTCAGTGAGCGAGGAAGCGGAAGAGCGCCCAATACGCAAACCGCCTCTCCCCGCGCGTTGGCCGAT
TCATTAATGCAGCTGGCACGACAGGTTTCCCGACTGGAAAGCGGGCAGTGAGCGCAACGCAATTAATGTG
AGTTAGCTCACTCATTAGGCACCCCAGGCTTTACACTTTATGCTTCCGGCTCGTATGTTGTGTGGAATTG
TGAGCGGATAACAATTTCACACAGGAAACAGCTATGACCATGATTACGCCAAGCGCGCAATTAACCCTCA
CTAAAGGGAACAAAAGCTGGAGCTGCAAGC
