>Addgene plasmid #143989 | TFORF1976 | depositor partial sequence | sequence record 284091 | Insert
ACCGCCACCATGCACTTCAGCACCGTCACCAGGGACATGGAAGCCTTCACGGCCAGCAGCCTGAGCAGCC
TGGGGGCCGCGGGGGGCTTCCCGGGCGCCGCGTCGCCCGGCGCCGACCCGTACGGCCCGCGCGAGCCCCC
GCCGCCGCCGCCGCGCTACGACCCGTGCGCCGCCGCCGCCCCCGGCGCCCCGGGCCCGCCGCCGCCGCCG
CACGCCTACCCGTTTGCGCCGGCCGCCGGGGCCGCCACCAGCGCCGCCGCCGAGCCCGAGGGCCCCGGGG
CCAGCTGCGCGGCCGCAGCCAAGGCGCCGGTGAAGAAGAACGCGAAGGTGGCCGGTGTGAGCGTGCAGCT
AGAGATGAAGGCGCTGTGGGACGAGTTCAACCAGCTGGGCACCGAGATGATCGTCACCAAGGCCGGCAGG
CGGATGTTTCCCACCTTCCAAGTGAAGCTCTTCGGCATGGATCCCATGGCCGACTATATGCTGCTCATGG
ACTTCGTGCCGGTGGACGATAAGCGCTACCGGTACGCCTTCCACAGCTCCTCCTGGCTGGTGGCGGGGAA
GGCCGACCCTGCCACGCCAGGCCGCGTGCACTACCACCCGGACTCGCCTGCCAAGGGCGCGCAGTGGATG
AAGCAAATCGTGTCCTTCGACAAGCTCAAGCTGACCAACAACCTACTGGACGACAACGGCCACATTATTC
TGAATTCCATGCACAGATACCAGCCCCGCTTCCACGTGGTCTATGTGGACCCACGCAAAGATAGCGAGAA
ATATGCCGAGGAGAACTTCAAAACCTTTGTGTTCGAGGAGACACGATTCACCGCGGTCACTGCCTACCAG
AACCATCGGATCACGCAGCTCAAGATTGCCAGCAATCCCTTCGCGAAAGGCTTCCGGGACTGTGACCCTG
AGGACTGGCCCCGGAACCACCGGCCCGGCGCACTGCCGCTCATGAGCGCCTTCGCGCGCTCGCGGAACCC
CGTGGCTTCCCCGACGCAGCCCAGCGGCACGGAGAAAGACGCGGCTGAGGCCCGGCGAGAATTCCAGCGC
GACGCGGGCGGGCCAGCAGTGCTCGGGGACCCGGCGCATCCTCCGCAGCTGCTGGCCCGGGTGCTAAGCC
CCTCGCTGCCCGGGGCCGGCGGCGCCGGCGGCTTAGTCCCGCTGCCCGGCGCGCCCGGAGGCCGGCCCAG
TCCCCCGAACCCCGAGCTGCGCCTGGAGGCGCCCGGCGCATCGGAGCCGCTGCACCACCACCCCTACAAA
TATCCGGCCGCCGCCTACGACCACTATCTCGGGGCCAAGAGCCGGCCGGCGCCCTACCCGCTGCCCGGCC
TGCGTGGCCACGGCTACCACCCGCACGCGCATCCGCACCACCACCACCACCCCGTGAGTCCAGCCGCCGC
GGCCGCCGCCGCCGCTGCCGCAGCTGCCGCGGCCGCCAACATGTACTCGTCGGCCGGAGCCGCGCCGCCC
GGCTCCTACGACTATTGCCCCAGATAGTAATGAACTAGTCCGTAACTTGAAAGTATTTCGATTTCTTGGC
TTTATATATCTTGTGGAAAGGACGATGGAAGATTAGTGACTTTACCCGT
