>Addgene plasmid #143989 | TFORF1976 | depositor partial sequence | sequence record 284092 | Barcode
TGGAAGATTAGTGACTTTACCCGT
